Addgene plasmid #73311: pLCKO
Purpose: (Empty Backbone) Lentiviral backbone for cloning and expressing U6 driven sgRNAs with BfuAI cloning sites and puromycin selection.
Depositing lab: Jason Moffat. Depositing organization: University of Toronto. Publication: High-Resolution CRISPR Screens Reveal Fitness Genes and Genotype-Specific Cancer Liabilities. Hart T, Chandrashekhar M, Aregger M, Steinhart Z, Brown KR, MacLeod G, Mis M, Zimmermann M, Fradet-Turcotte A, Sun S, Mero P, Dirks P, Sidhu S, Roth FP, Rissland OS, Durocher D, Angers S, Moffat J. Cell. 2015 Dec 3;163(6):1515-26. doi: 10.1016/j.cell.2015.11.015. Epub 2015 Nov 25. PubMed 26627737.
Backbone
  Vector backbone: pLKO.1
  Backbone manufacturer: Broad Institute, Cambridge, MA
  Backbone size (bp): 9436
  Modifications to backbone: The invariant gRNA scaffold was amplified from pX330-U6-Chimeric_BB-CBh-hSpCas9 (Addgene 42230) with 5’ BspAI/BfuAI sites and cloned into the pLKO.TRC005 lentiviral vector (Broad Institute, Cambridge, MA) between the AgeI and EcoRI sites. BspAI/ BfuAI sites were used to clone individual 20 bp gRNA sequences.
  Vector type: Mammalian Expression, Lentiviral, CRISPR
  Promoter: U6
  Selectable markers: Puromycin
Growth in bacteria
  Bacterial resistance: Ampicillin, 100 μg/mL
  Growth temperature: 37°C
  Growth strain: NEB Stable
  Copy number: High Copy
Gene/Insert
  Cloning method: Restriction Enzyme
  Sequencing primers: 5′ U6 fwd
Resource information
  A portion of this plasmid was derived from a plasmid made by: pX330-U6-Chimeric_BB-CBh-hSpCas9 (Addgene 42230)
Terms and licenses: Academic/Nonprofit Terms; Industry Terms: Not Available to Industry
How to cite: pLCKO was a gift from Jason Moffat (Addgene plasmid # 73311 ; http://n2t.net/addgene:73311 ; RRID:Addgene_73311)
