[The description below was written by a language model from this plasmid's Addgene catalogue record and pLannotate feature annotations shown in this document.]
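Description:
pLCKO is an empty lentiviral backbone for expressing single guide RNAs for Streptococcus pyogenes Cas9 in mammalian cells. It derives from the pLKO.1/pLKO.TRC005 vector family. In bacteria it is propagated as a high-copy plasmid through a ColE1/pUC-type origin with ampicillin resistance (β-lactamase). An f1 origin and remnants of a lac/lacZα cloning region, along with T7 and T3 promoters, are carried over from the parental plasmid. The viral portion is laid out as a third-generation, self-inactivating vector. An RSV promoter drives a truncated HIV-1 5' LTR, followed by the Ψ packaging signal with a partial gag sequence, the Rev response element and a cPPT/CTS. The genome ends in a ΔU3 3' LTR, which is followed by an SV40 polyadenylation signal and SV40 origin.

The payload has two expression units. A human U6 RNA polymerase III promoter sits upstream of the invariant gRNA scaffold, which was taken from pX330. The two are separated by roughly 1.9 kb of intervening sequence flanked by the BfuAI/BspAI cloning sites. This region appears to act as a stuffer, and the annotation software matched part of it to a Staphylococcus aureus deoC1 coding sequence, though the record does not comment on its origin. Restriction cloning replaces this segment with a 20 bp guide sequence, giving a complete U6-driven sgRNA. Downstream, an hPGK promoter drives puromycin N-acetyltransferase, followed by WPRE to enhance transcript expression, allowing selection of transduced cells.

The vector encodes no Cas9, so the nuclease must be supplied separately, for example by a Cas9-expressing cell line. The associated publication indicates use in pooled CRISPR knockout screens to identify fitness genes in cancer cells, as well as for individual guide cloning.
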