Features (pLannotate 1.2.2; 28 found; start..end, strand, type, name):
      7..507     +  promoter       hPGK promoter: human phosphoglycerate kinase 1 promoter
    529..1128    +  CDS            PuroR (fragment): puromycin N-acetyltransferase; pac from Streptomyces; confers resistance to puromycin
   1144..1732    +  misc_feature   WPRE: woodchuck hepatitis virus posttranscriptional regulatory element
   1783..1802    +  misc_feature   cPPT/CTS (fragment): central polypurine tract and central termination sequence of HIV-1
   1804..2037    +  LTR            3' LTR (ΔU3): self-inactivating 3' long terminal repeat (LTR) from HIV-1
   2115..2236    +  polyA_signal   SV40 poly(A) signal: SV40 polyadenylation signal
   2276..2411    +  rep_origin     SV40 ori: SV40 origin of replication
   2432..2450    -  promoter       T7 promoter: promoter for bacteriophage T7 RNA polymerase
   2458..2613    +  CDS            lacZα (fragment): LacZα fragment of β-galactosidase; lacZ fragment
   2618..3046    +  rep_origin     f1 ori (sequence partly withheld): f1 bacteriophage origin of replication; arrow indicates direction of (+) strand synthesis
   3099..3203    +  promoter       AmpR promoter: bla
   3204..4064    +  CDS            AmpR: β-lactamase; bla; confers resistance to ampicillin, carbenicillin, and related antibiotics
   4235..4823    +  rep_origin     ori: high-copy-number ColE1/pMB1/pBR322/pUC origin of replication
   5006..5098    +  CDS            lacI (fragment): lac repressor; lacI; The lac repressor binds to the lac operator to inhibit transcription in E. coli. This inhibition can be relieved by adding lactose or isopropyl-β-D-thiogalactopyranoside (IPTG).
   5111..5132    +  protein_bind   CAP binding site: CAP binding activates transcription in the presence of cAMP. E. coli catabolite activator protein
   5147..5177    +  promoter       lac promoter: promoter for the E. coli lac operon
   5185..5201    +  protein_bind   lac operator: The lac repressor binds to the lac operator to inhibit transcription in E. coli. This inhibition can be relieved by adding lactose or isopropyl-β-D-thiogalactopyranoside (IPTG). lac repressor encoded by lacI
   5246..5264    +  promoter       T3 promoter: promoter for bacteriophage T3 RNA polymerase
   5292..5518    +  promoter       RSV promoter: Rous sarcoma virus enhancer/promoter
   5519..5699    +  LTR            5' LTR (truncated): truncated 5' long terminal repeat (LTR) from HIV-1
   5746..5871    +  misc_feature   HIV-1 Ψ: packaging signal of human immunodeficiency virus type 1
   5855..6218    +  CDS            HIV-1 gag (fragment): gag protein from human immunodeficiency virus 1; gag
   6364..6597    +  misc_feature   RRE: The Rev response element (RRE) of HIV-1 allows for Rev-dependent mRNA export from the nucleus to the cytoplasm.
   6974..7000    +  CDS            Rev (fragment): human immunodeficiency virus 1 (HIV-1) Rev protein; rev; enhances nuclear export of unspliced and incompletely spliced viral mRNAs
   7004..7244    +  promoter       U6 promoter: RNA polymerase III promoter for human U6 snRNA
   7436..8095    -  CDS            deoC1: DEOC1_STAAN - Also known as dra. Experimental evidence at protein level: Swiss-Prot protein existence level 1. Catalyzes a reversible aldol reaction between acetaldehyde and D-glyceraldehyde 3-phosphate to generate 2-deoxy-D-ribose 5- phosphate. From Staphylococcus aureus (strain N315).
   9144..9219    +  misc_RNA       gRNA scaffold: guide RNA scaffold for the Streptococcus pyogenes CRISPR/Cas9 system
   9267..9384    +  misc_feature   cPPT/CTS: central polypurine tract and central termination sequence of HIV-1
>Addgene plasmid #73311 | pLCKO | depositor full sequence | sequence record 134941 | Full plasmid sequence
CCCGGGTTGCGCCTTTTCCAAGGCAGCCCTGGGTTTGCGCAGGGACGCGGCTGCTCTGGGCGTGGTTCCG
GGAAACGCAGCGGCGCCGACCCTGGGTCTCGCACATTCTTCACGTCCGTTCGCAGCGTCACCCGGATCTT
CGCCGCTACCCTTGTGGGCCCCCCGGCGACGCTTCCTGCTCCGCCCCTAAGTCGGGAAGGTTCCTTGCGG
TTCGCGGCGTGCCGGACGTGACAAACGGAAGCCGCACGTCTCACTAGTACCCTCGCAGACGGACAGCGCC
AGGGAGCAATGGCAGCGCGCCGACCGCGATGGGCTGTGGCCAATAGCGGCTGCTCAGCAGGGCGCGCCGA
GAGCAGCGGCCGGGAAGGGGCGGTGCGGGAGGCGGGGTGTGGGGCGGTAGTGTGGGCCCTGTTCCTGCCC
GCGCGGTGTTCCGCATTCTGCAAGCCTCCGGAGCGCACGTCGGCAGTCGGCTCCCTCGTTGACCGAATCA
CCGACCTCTCTCCCCAGGGGGATCCACCGGAGCTTACCATGACCGAGTACAAGCCCACGGTGCGCCTCGC
CACCCGCGACGACGTCCCCAGGGCCGTACGCACCCTCGCCGCCGCGTTCGCCGACTACCCCGCCACGCGC
CACACCGTCGATCCGGACCGCCACATCGAGCGGGTCACCGAGCTGCAAGAACTCTTCCTCACGCGCGTCG
GGCTCGACATCGGCAAGGTGTGGGTCGCGGACGACGGCGCCGCCGTGGCGGTCTGGACCACGCCGGAGAG
CGTCGAAGCGGGGGCGGTGTTCGCCGAGATCGGCCCGCGCATGGCCGAGTTGAGCGGTTCCCGGCTGGCC
GCGCAGCAACAGATGGAAGGCCTCCTGGCGCCGCACCGGCCCAAGGAGCCCGCGTGGTTCCTGGCCACCG
TCGGCGTCTCGCCCGACCACCAGGGCAAGGGTCTGGGCAGCGCCGTCGTGCTCCCCGGAGTGGAGGCGGC
CGAGCGCGCCGGGGTGCCCGCCTTCCTGGAGACCTCCGCGCCCCGCAACCTCCCCTTCTACGAGCGGCTC
GGCTTCACCGTCACCGCCGACGTCGAGGTGCCCGAAGGACCGCGCACCTGGTGCATGACCCGCAAGCCCG
GTGCCTGAACGCGTTAAGTCGACAATCAACCTCTGGATTACAAAATTTGTGAAAGATTGACTGGTATTCT
TAACTATGTTGCTCCTTTTACGCTATGTGGATACGCTGCTTTAATGCCTTTGTATCATGCTATTGCTTCC
CGTATGGCTTTCATTTTCTCCTCCTTGTATAAATCCTGGTTGCTGTCTCTTTATGAGGAGTTGTGGCCCG
TTGTCAGGCAACGTGGCGTGGTGTGCACTGTGTTTGCTGACGCAACCCCCACTGGTTGGGGCATTGCCAC
CACCTGTCAGCTCCTTTCCGGGACTTTCGCTTTCCCCCTCCCTATTGCCACGGCGGAACTCATCGCCGCC
TGCCTTGCCCGCTGCTGGACAGGGGCTCGGCTGTTGGGCACTGACAATTCCGTGGTGTTGTCGGGGAAAT
CATCGTCCTTTCCTTGGCTGCTCGCCTGTGTTGCCACCTGGATTCTGCGCGGGACGTCCTTCTGCTACGT
CCCTTCGGCCCTCAATCCAGCGGACCTTCCTTCCCGCGGCCTGCTGCCGGCTCTGCGGCCTCTTCCGCGT
CTTCGCCTTCGCCCTCAGACGAGTCGGATCTCCCTTTGGGCCGCCTCCCCGCGTCGACTTTAAGACCAAT
GACTTACAAGGCAGCTGTAGATCTTAGCCACTTTTTAAAAGAAAAGGGGGGACTGGAAGGGCTAATTCAC
TCCCAACGAAGACAAGATCTGCTTTTTGCTTGTACTGGGTCTCTCTGGTTAGACCAGATCTGAGCCTGGG
AGCTCTCTGGCTAACTAGGGAACCCACTGCTTAAGCCTCAATAAAGCTTGCCTTGAGTGCTTCAAGTAGT
GTGTGCCCGTCTGTTGTGTGACTCTGGTAACTAGAGATCCCTCAGACCCTTTTAGTCAGTGTGGAAAATC
TCTAGCAGTACGTATAGTAGTTCATGTCATCTTATTATTCAGTATTTATAACTTGCAAAGAAATGAATAT
CAGAGAGTGAGAGGAACTTGTTTATTGCAGCTTATAATGGTTACAAATAAAGCAATAGCATCACAAATTT
CACAAATAAAGCATTTTTTTCACTGCATTCTAGTTGTGGTTTGTCCAAACTCATCAATGTATCTTATCAT
GTCTGGCTCTAGCTATCCCGCCCCTAACTCCGCCCATCCCGCCCCTAACTCCGCCCAGTTCCGCCCATTC
TCCGCCCCATGGCTGACTAATTTTTTTTATTTATGCAGAGGCCGAGGCCGCCTCGGCCTCTGAGCTATTC
CAGAAGTAGTGAGGAGGCTTTTTTGGAGGCCTAGGGACGTACCCAATTCGCCCTATAGTGAGTCGTATTA
CGCGCGCTCACTGGCCGTCGTTTTACAACGTCGTGACTGGGAAAACCCTGGCGTTACCCAACTTAATCGC
CTTGCAGCACATCCCCCTTTCGCCAGCTGGCGTAATAGCGAAGAGGCCCGCACCGATCGCCCTTCCCAAC
AGTTGCGCAGCCTGAATGGCGAATGGG
[124 nt withheld, positions 2618-2741]
C
[91 nt withheld, positions 2743-2833]
A
[49 nt withheld, positions 2835-2883]
CCTTTGACGTTGGAGTCCACGTTCTTT
[37 nt withheld, positions 2911-2947]
ACCCTATCTCGGTCTATTCTTTTGATTTATAAGGGATTTTGCCGATTTCGGCCTATTGGTTAAAAAATGA
GCTGATTTAACAAAAATTTAACGCGAATTTTAACAAAATATTAACGCTTACAATTTAGGTGGCACTTTTC
GGGGAAATGTGCGCGGAACCCCTATTTGTTTATTTTTCTAAATACATTCAAATATGTATCCGCTCATGAG
ACAATAACCCTGATAAATGCTTCAATAATATTGAAAAAGGAAGAGTATGAGTATTCAACATTTCCGTGTC
GCCCTTATTCCCTTTTTTGCGGCATTTTGCCTTCCTGTTTTTGCTCACCCAGAAACGCTGGTGAAAGTAA
AAGATGCTGAAGATCAGTTGGGTGCACGAGTGGGTTACATCGAACTGGATCTCAACAGCGGTAAGATCCT
TGAGAGTTTTCGCCCCGAAGAACGTTTTCCAATGATGAGCACTTTTAAAGTTCTGCTATGTGGCGCGGTA
TTATCCCGTATTGACGCCGGGCAAGAGCAACTCGGTCGCCGCATACACTATTCTCAGAATGACTTGGTTG
AGTACTCACCAGTCACAGAAAAGCATCTTACGGATGGCATGACAGTAAGAGAATTATGCAGTGCTGCCAT
AACCATGAGTGATAACACTGCGGCCAACTTACTTCTGACAACGATCGGAGGACCGAAGGAGCTAACCGCT
TTTTTGCACAACATGGGGGATCATGTAACTCGCCTTGATCGTTGGGAACCGGAGCTGAATGAAGCCATAC
CAAACGACGAGCGTGACACCACGATGCCTGTAGCAATGGCAACAACGTTGCGCAAACTATTAACTGGCGA
ACTACTTACTCTAGCTTCCCGGCAACAATTAATAGACTGGATGGAGGCGGATAAAGTTGCAGGACCACTT
CTGCGCTCGGCCCTTCCGGCTGGCTGGTTTATTGCTGATAAATCTGGAGCCGGTGAGCGTGGGTCTCGCG
GTATCATTGCAGCACTGGGGCCAGATGGTAAGCCCTCCCGTATCGTAGTTATCTACACGACGGGGAGTCA
GGCAACTATGGATGAACGAAATAGACAGATCGCTGAGATAGGTGCCTCACTGATTAAGCATTGGTAACTG
TCAGACCAAGTTTACTCATATATACTTTAGATTGATTTAAAACTTCATTTTTAATTTAAAAGGATCTAGG
TGAAGATCCTTTTTGATAATCTCATGACCAAAATCCCTTAACGTGAGTTTTCGTTCCACTGAGCGTCAGA
CCCCGTAGAAAAGATCAAAGGATCTTCTTGAGATCCTTTTTTTCTGCGCGTAATCTGCTGCTTGCAAACA
AAAAAACCACCGCTACCAGCGGTGGTTTGTTTGCCGGATCAAGAGCTACCAACTCTTTTTCCGAAGGTAA
CTGGCTTCAGCAGAGCGCAGATACCAAATACTGTTCTTCTAGTGTAGCCGTAGTTAGGCCACCACTTCAA
GAACTCTGTAGCACCGCCTACATACCTCGCTCTGCTAATCCTGTTACCAGTGGCTGCTGCCAGTGGCGAT
AAGTCGTGTCTTACCGGGTTGGACTCAAGACGATAGTTACCGGATAAGGCGCAGCGGTCGGGCTGAACGG
GGGGTTCGTGCACACAGCCCAGCTTGGAGCGAACGACCTACACCGAACTGAGATACCTACAGCGTGAGCT
ATGAGAAAGCGCCACGCTTCCCGAAGGGAGAAAGGCGGACAGGTATCCGGTAAGCGGCAGGGTCGGAACA
GGAGAGCGCACGAGGGAGCTTCCAGGGGGAAACGCCTGGTATCTTTATAGTCCTGTCGGGTTTCGCCACC
TCTGACTTGAGCGTCGATTTTTGTGATGCTCGTCAGGGGGGCGGAGCCTATGGAAAAACGCCAGCAACGC
GGCCTTTTTACGGTTCCTGGCCTTTTGCTGGCCTTTTGCTCACATGTTCTTTCCTGCGTTATCCCCTGAT
TCTGTGGATAACCGTATTACCGCCTTTGAGTGAGCTGATACCGCTCGCCGCAGCCGAACGACCGAGCGCA
GCGAGTCAGTGAGCGAGGAAGCGGAAGAGCGCCCAATACGCAAACCGCCTCTCCCCGCGCGTTGGCCGAT
TCATTAATGCAGCTGGCACGACAGGTTTCCCGACTGGAAAGCGGGCAGTGAGCGCAACGCAATTAATGTG
AGTTAGCTCACTCATTAGGCACCCCAGGCTTTACACTTTATGCTTCCGGCTCGTATGTTGTGTGGAATTG
TGAGCGGATAACAATTTCACACAGGAAACAGCTATGACCATGATTACGCCAAGCGCGCAATTAACCCTCA
CTAAAGGGAACAAAAGCTGGAGCTGCAAGCTTAATGTAGTCTTATGCAATACTCTTGTAGTCTTGCAACA
TGGTAACGATGAGTTAGCAACATGCCTTACAAGGAGAGAAAAAGCACCGTGCATGCCGATTGGTGGAAGT
AAGGTGGTACGATCGTGCCTTATTAGGAAGGCAACAGACGGGTCTGACATGGATTGGACGAACCACTGAA
TTGCCGCATTGCAGAGATATTGTATTTAAGTGCCTAGCTCGATACATAAACGGGTCTCTCTGGTTAGACC
AGATCTGAGCCTGGGAGCTCTCTGGCTAACTAGGGAACCCACTGCTTAAGCCTCAATAAAGCTTGCCTTG
AGTGCTTCAAGTAGTGTGTGCCCGTCTGTTGTGTGACTCTGGTAACTAGAGATCCCTCAGACCCTTTTAG
TCAGTGTGGAAAATCTCTAGCAGTGGCGCCCGAACAGGGACTTGAAAGCGAAAGGGAAACCAGAGGAGCT
CTCTCGACGCAGGACTCGGCTTGCTGAAGCGCGCACGGCAAGAGGCGAGGGGCGGCGACTGGTGAGTACG
CCAAAAATTTTGACTAGCGGAGGCTAGAAGGAGAGAGATGGGTGCGAGAGCGTCAGTATTAAGCGGGGGA
GAATTAGATCGCGATGGGAAAAAATTCGGTTAAGGCCAGGGGGAAAGAAAAAATATAAATTAAAACATAT
AGTATGGGCAAGCAGGGAGCTAGAACGATTCGCAGTTAATCCTGGCCTGTTAGAAACATCAGAAGGCTGT
AGACAAATACTGGGACAGCTACAACCATCCCTTCAGACAGGATCAGAAGAACTTAGATCATTATATAATA
CAGTAGCAACCCTCTATTGTGTGCATCAAAGGATAGAGATAAAAGACACCAAGGAAGCTTTAGACAAGAT
AGAGGAAGAGCAAAACAAAAGTAAGACCACCGCACAGCAAGCGGCCGCTGATCTTCAGACCTGGAGGAGG
AGATATGAGGGACAATTGGAGAAGTGAATTATATAAATATAAAGTAGTAAAAATTGAACCATTAGGAGTA
GCACCCACCAAGGCAAAGAGAAGAGTGGTGCAGAGAGAAAAAAGAGCAGTGGGAATAGGAGCTTTGTTCC
TTGGGTTCTTGGGAGCAGCAGGAAGCACTATGGGCGCAGCGTCAATGACGCTGACGGTACAGGCCAGACA
ATTATTGTCTGGTATAGTGCAGCAGCAGAACAATTTGCTGAGGGCTATTGAGGCGCAACAGCATCTGTTG
CAACTCACAGTCTGGGGCATCAAGCAGCTCCAGGCAAGAATCCTGGCTGTGGAAAGATACCTAAAGGATC
AACAGCTCCTGGGGATTTGGGGTTGCTCTGGAAAACTCATTTGCACCACTGCTGTGCCTTGGAATGCTAG
TTGGAGTAATAAATCTCTGGAACAGATTTGGAATCACACGACCTGGATGGAGTGGGACAGAGAAATTAAC
AATTACACAAGCTTAATACACTCCTTAATTGAAGAATCGCAAAACCAGCAAGAAAAGAATGAACAAGAAT
TATTGGAATTAGATAAATGGGCAAGTTTGTGGAATTGGTTTAACATAACAAATTGGCTGTGGTATATAAA
ATTATTCATAATGATAGTAGGAGGCTTGGTAGGTTTAAGAATAGTTTTTGCTGTACTTTCTATAGTGAAT
AGAGTTAGGCAGGGATATTCACCATTATCGTTTCAGACCCACCTCCCAACCCCGAGGGGACCCAGAGAGG
GCCTATTTCCCATGATTCCTTCATATTTGCATATACGATACAAGGCTGTTAGAGAGATAATTAGAATTAA
TTTGACTGTAAACACAAAGATATTAGTACAAAATACGTGACGTAGAAAGTAATAATTTCTTGGGTAGTTT
GCAGTTTTAAAATTATGTTTTAAAATGGACTATCATATGCTTACCGTAACTTGAAAGTATTTCGATTTCT
TGGCTTTATATATCTTGTGGAAAGGACGAGGTACCGGTAGGCAGGTGTGTTGTAAATGAGCACACAAAAT
ACACATGCTAAAATATTATATTCTATGACCTTTATAAAATCAACCAAAATCTTCTTTTTAATAACTTTAG
TATCAATAATTAGAATTTTTATGTTCCTTTTTGCAAACTTTTAATAAAAATGAGCAAAATAAAAAAACGC
TAGTTTTAGTAACTCGCGTTGTTTTCTTCACCTTTAATAATAGCTACTCCACCACTTGTTCCTAAGCGGT
CAGCTCCTGCTTCAATCATTTTTTGAGCATCTTCAAATGTTCTAACTCCACCAGCTGCTTTAACTAAAGC
ATTGTCTTTAACAACTGACTTCATTAGTTTAACATCTTCAAATGTTGCACCTGATTTTGAAAATCCTGTT
GATGTTTTAACAAATTCTAATCCAGCTTCAACAGCTATTTCACAAGCTTTCATGATTTCTTCTTTTGTTA
ATAAACAATTTTCCATAATACATTTAACAACATGTGATCCAGCTGCTTTTTTTACAGCTTTCATGTCTTC
TAAAACTAATTCATAATTTTTGTCTTTTAATGCACCAATATTTAATACCATATCAATTTCTGTTGCACCA
TCTTTAATTGCTTCAGAAACTTCGAATGCTTTTGTAGCTGTTGTGCATGCACCTAGAGGAAAACCTACAA
CATTTGTTATTCCTACATTTGTGCCTTTTAATAATTCTTTACAATAGCTTGTTCAATATGAATTAACACA
AACTGTTGCAAAATCAAATTCAATTGCTTCATCACATAATTGTTTAATTTCAGCTTTCGTAGCATCTTGT
TTTAATAATGTGTGATCTATATATTTGTTTAGTTTCATTTTTTCTCCTATATATTCATTTTTAATTTTAA
TTCTTTAATAATTTCGTCTACTTTAACTTTAGCGTTTTGAACAGATTCACCAACACCTATAAAATAAATT
TTTAGTTTAGGTTCAGTTCCACTTGGGCGAACAGCAAATCATGACTTATCTTCTAAATAAAATTTTAGTA
AGTCTTGTCCTGGCATATTATACATTCCATCGATGTAGTCTTCAACATTAACAACTTTAAGTCCAGCAAT
TTGAGTTAAGGGTGTTGCTCTCAATGATTTCATTAATGGTTCAATTTTTAATTTCTTTTCTTCTGGTTTA
AAATTCAAGTTTAAAGTGAAAGTGTAATATGCACCCATTTCTTTAAATAAATCTTCTAAATAGTCTACTA
ATGTTTTATTTTGTTTTTTATAAAATCAAGCAGCCTCTGCTATTAATATAGAAGCTTGTATTCCATCTTT
ATCTCTAGCTGAGTCATCAATTACATATCCATAACTTTCTTCATAAGCAAAAACAAAATTTAATCCGTTA
TCTTCTTCTTTAGCAATTTCTCTACCCATTCATTTAAATCCAGTTAAAGTTTTTACAATATTAACTCCAT
ATTTTTCATGAGCGATTCTATCACCCAAATCACTTGTTACAAAACTTGAATATAGAGCCGGATTTTTTGG
AATGCTATTTAAGCGTTTTAGATTTGATAATTTTCAATCAATTAAAATTGGTCCTGTTTGATTTCCATCT
AATCTTACAAAATGACCATCATGTTTTATTGCCATTCCAAATCTGTCAGCATCTGGGTCATTCATAATAA
TAATATCTGCATCATGTTTAATACCATATTCAAGCGGTATTTTTCATGCAGGATCAAATTCTGGATTTGG
ATTTACAACATTTTTAAATGTTTCATCTTCAAATGCATGCTCTTCAACCTCAATAACGTTATATCCTGAT
TCACGTAATATTTTTGGGGTAAATTTAGTTCCTGTTCCATTAACTGCGCTAAAAATAATTTTTAAATCTT
TTTTAGCTTCTTGCTCTTTTTTGTAGACCTGCAGAGGTTTTAGAGCTAGAAATAGCAAGTTAAAATAAGG
CTAGTCCGTTATCAACTTGAAAAAGTGGCACCGAGTCGGTGCTTTTTTGAATTCTAGATCTTGAGACAAA
TGGCAGTATTCATCCACAATTTTAAAAGAAAAGGGGGGATTGGGGGGTACAGTGCAGGGGAAAGAATAGT
AGACATAATAGCAACAGACATACAAACTAAAGAATTACAAAAACAAATTACAAAAATTCAAAATTTTCGG
GTTTATTACAGGGACAGCAGAGATCCACTTTGGCGCCGGCTCGAGGGGG
