>Addgene plasmid #73311 | pLCKO | addgene partial sequence | sequence record 136661 | Top_Fop 5'-TCACCATTATCGTTTCAGAC-3'
CCAGAGAGGGCCTATTTCCCATGATTCCTTCATATTTGCATATACGATACAAGGCTGTTAGAGAGATAAT
TAGAATTAATTTGACTGTAAACACAAAGATATTAGTACAAAATACGTGACGTAGAAAGTAATAATTTCTT
GGGTAGTTTGCAGTTTTAAAATTATGTTTTAAAATGGACTATCATATGCTTACCGTAACTTGAAAGTATT
TCGATTTCTTGGCTTTATATATCTTGTGGAAAGGACGAGGTACCGGTAGGCAGGTGTGTTGTAAATGAGC
ACACAAAATACACATGCTAAAATATTATATTCTATGACCTTTATAAAATCAACCAAAATCTTCTTTTTAA
TAACTTTAGTATCAATAATTAGAATTTTTATGTTCCTTTTTGCAAACTTTTAATAAAAATGAGCAAAATA
AAAAAACGCTAGTTTTAGTAACTCGCGTTGTTTTCTTCACCTTTAATAATAGCTACTCCACCACTTGTTC
CTAAGCGGTCAGCTCCTGCTTCAATCATTTTTTGAGCATCTTCAAATGTTCTAACTCCACCAGCTGCTTT
AACTAAAGCATTGTCTTTAACAACTGACTTCATTAGTTTAACATCTTCAAATGTTGCACCTGATTTTGAA
AATCCTGTTGATGTTTTAACAAATTCTAATCCAGCTTCAACAGCTATTTCACAAGCTTTCATGATTTCTT
CTTTTGTTAATAAACAATTTTCCATAATACATTTAACAACATGTGATCCAGCTGCTTTTTTTACAGCTTT
CATGTCTTCTAAAACTAATTCATAATTTTTGTCTTTTAATGCACCAATATTTAATACCATATCAATTTCT
GTTGCACCATCTTTAATTGCTTCAGAAACTTCGAATGCTTTTGTAGCTGTTGTGCATGCACCTAGAGGAA
AACCTACAACATTTGTTATTCCTACATTTGTGCCTTTTAATAATTCTTTACAATAGCTTGTTCAATATGA
ATTAACACAAACTGTTGCAAAATCAAATTCAATTGCTTCATCACATAATTGTTTAATT
