>Addgene plasmid #73311 | pLCKO | addgene partial sequence | sequence record 136662 | O_PGK1b-R 5'-GAACGGACGTGAAGAATGTG-3'
GGCGCCGCTGCGTTTCCCGGAACCACGCCCAGAGCAGCCGCGTCCCTGCGCAAACCCAGGGCTGCCTTGG
AAAAGGCGCAACCCGGGCCCCCTCGAGCCGGCGCCAAAGTGGATCTCTGCTGTCCCTGTAATAAACCCGA
AAATTTTGAATTTTTGTAATTTGTTTTTGTAATTCTTTAGTTTGTATGTCTGTTGCTATTATGTCTACTA
TTCTTTCCCCTGCACTGTACCCCCCAATCCCCCCTTTTCTTTTAAAATTGTGGATGAATACTGCCATTTG
TCTCAAGATCTAGAATTCAAAAAAGCACCGACTCGGTGCCACTTTTTCAAGTTGATAACGGACTAGCCTT
ATTTTAACTTGCTATTTCTAGCTCTAAAACCTCTGCAGGTCTACAAAAAAGAGCAAGAAGCTAAAAAAGA
TTTAAAAATTATTTTTAGCGCAGTTAATGGAACAGGAACTAAATTTACCCCAAAAATATTACGTGAATCA
GGATATAACGTTATTGAGGTTGAAGAGCATGCATTTGAAGATGAAACATTTAAAAATGTTGTAAATCCAA
ATCCAGAATTTGATCCTGCATGAAAAATACCGCTTGAATATGGTATTAAACATGATGCAGATATTATTAT
TATGAATGACCCAGATGCTGACAGATTTGGAATGGCAATAAAACATGATGGTCATTTTGTAAGATTAGAT
GGAAATCAAACAGGACCAATTTTAATTGATTGAAAATTATCAAATCTAAAACGCTTAAATAGCATTCCAA
AAAATCCGGCTCTATATTCAAGTTTTGTAACAAGTGATTTGGGTGATAGAATCGCTCATGAAAAATATGG
AGTTAATATTGTAAAAACTTTAACTGGATTTAAATGAATGGGTAGAGAAATTGCTAAAGAAGAAGATAAC
GGATTAAATTTTGTTTTTGCTTATGAAGAAAGTTATGGATATGTAATTGATGACTCAGCTAGAGATAAAG
ATGGAATACAAGCTTCTATATTAATAGCAGAGGCTGCTTGATTTTATAAAAA
